Addgene plasmid #74308: pcDNA3.0-Magneto2.0-p2A-mCherry
Purpose: Bicistronic expression of Magneto2.0 and mCherry in mammalian cells
Depositing lab: Ali Guler. Depositing organization: University of Virginia. Publication: Genetically targeted magnetic control of the nervous system. Wheeler MA, Smith CJ, Ottolini M, Barker BS, Purohit AM, Grippo RM, Gaykema RP, Spano AJ, Beenhakker MP, Kucenas S, Patel MK, Deppmann CD, Guler AD. Nat Neurosci. 2016 Mar 7. doi: 10.1038/nn.4265. PubMed 26950006.
Backbone
  Vector backbone: pcDNA3.0
  Backbone manufacturer: Invitrogen
  Backbone size w/o insert (bp): 5375
  Vector type: Mammalian Expression
  Selectable markers: Neomycin (select with G418)
Growth in bacteria
  Bacterial resistance: Ampicillin, 100 μg/mL
  Growth temperature: 37°C
  Growth strain: DH5alpha
  Copy number: High Copy
Gene/Insert
  Gene/Insert name: Magneto2.0 (alt name: TRPV4 (rat); FTL (human); FTH1(human))
  Species: H. sapiens (human), R. norvegicus (rat)
  Insert size (bp): 4422
  Mutation: TRPV4: delta 760–871
  Entrez Gene: FTL (a.k.a. FTL1, LFTD, NBIA3); FTH1 (a.k.a. FHC, FTH, FTHL6, HFE5, NBIA9, PIG15, PLIF); Trpv4 (a.k.a. Otrpc4, Vroac)
  Promoter: CMV
  Tag / fusion protein: Flag; p2A-mCherry (C terminal on insert)
  Cloning method: Restriction Enzyme; 5′ cloning site KpnI (not destroyed); 3′ cloning site AscI (not destroyed)
  Sequencing primers: 5′ CMV-F; 3′ BGH-rev
Terms and licenses: Academic/Nonprofit Terms; Industry Terms: Not Available to Industry
How to cite: pcDNA3.0-Magneto2.0-p2A-mCherry was a gift from Ali Guler (Addgene plasmid # 74308 ; http://n2t.net/addgene:74308 ; RRID:Addgene_74308)
