[The description below was written by a language model from this plasmid's Addgene catalogue record and pLannotate feature annotations shown in this document.]
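Description:
pcDNA3.0-Magneto2.0-p2A-mCherry is a mammalian expression plasmid of about 9.8 kb built on the pcDNA3.0 backbone. In E. coli it is propagated from a high-copy ColE1/pUC-type origin under ampicillin selection (AmpR with its own bla promoter), and an f1 origin is also present. For mammalian cells, an SV40 enhancer/early promoter drives a neomycin phosphotransferase gene terminated by the SV40 poly(A) signal, allowing G418 selection of stable transfectants. The automated annotation also flags short fragments (bom, lacI, ble, a truncated HIV-1 LTR match, lac promoter/operator). These appear to be backbone remnants or partial matches rather than functional parts of the design.

The payload sits between the CMV immediate-early enhancer/promoter and the bovine growth hormone polyadenylation signal, flanked by T7 and SP6 phage promoters, and was cloned between KpnI and AscI sites. It encodes Magneto2.0, a single-chain fusion of rat TRPV4 cation channel truncated at the C terminus (deletion of residues 760–871), human ferritin light and heavy chains, and a plasma membrane trafficking signal from the Kir2.1 potassium channel. The record also lists a Flag tag, although it is not annotated separately in the feature table. Downstream and in frame, a P2A peptide links mCherry. Ribosomal skipping at the 2A site yields the channel–ferritin fusion and the red fluorescent protein as separate polypeptides from one transcript, so mCherry fluorescence marks expressing cells. The construct is intended for bicistronic expression of Magneto2.0 and mCherry in mammalian cells, where Magneto2.0 is described as a magnetically sensitive actuator for controlling neuronal activity.
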