Features (pLannotate 1.2.2; 23 found; start..end, strand, type, name):
     28..80      -  misc_feature   bom (fragment): basis of mobility region from pBR322
    235..614     +  enhancer       CMV enhancer: human cytomegalovirus immediate early enhancer
    615..818     +  promoter       CMV promoter: human cytomegalovirus (CMV) immediate early promoter
    814..847     +  LTR            5' LTR (truncated) (fragment): truncated 5' long terminal repeat (LTR) from HIV-1
    863..881     +  promoter       T7 promoter: promoter for bacteriophage T7 RNA polymerase
    922..4545    +  CDS            Magneto2.0 (sequence partly withheld): fusion between a C-terminally truncated rat TRPV4 cation channel, the human ferritin light chain, the human ferritin heavy chain, and a plasma membrane targeting signal from the Kir2.1 potassium channel (Wheeler et al., 2016) can be used as a magnetically sensitive actuator of neuronal activity
   4561..4616    +  CDS            P2A (fragment): 2A peptide from porcine teschovirus-1 polyprotein Eukaryotic ribosomes fail to insert a peptide bond between the Gly and Pro residues, yielding separate polypeptides.
   4624..5330    +  CDS            mCherry (fragment): monomeric derivative of DsRed fluorescent protein (Shaner et al., 2004) mammalian codon-optimized
   5349..5367    -  promoter       SP6 promoter: promoter for bacteriophage SP6 RNA polymerase
   5393..5617    +  polyA_signal   bGH poly(A) signal: bovine growth hormone polyadenylation signal
   5621..5642    +  promoter       SV40 promoter (fragment): SV40 enhancer and early promoter
   5663..6091    +  rep_origin     f1 ori (sequence partly withheld): f1 bacteriophage origin of replication; arrow indicates direction of (+) strand synthesis
   6105..6434    +  promoter       SV40 promoter: SV40 enhancer and early promoter
   6501..7292    +  CDS            neo: KKA2_KLEPN - Also known as kan, nptII. Experimental evidence at protein level: Swiss-Prot protein existence level 1. Resistance to kanamycin, neomycin, paromomycin, ribostamycin, butirosin and gentamicin B. From Klebsiella pneumoniae.
   7316..7474    +  CDS            ble (fragment): BLE_KLEPN - Experimental evidence at protein level: Swiss-Prot protein existence level 1. Binding protein with a strong affinity to the bleomycin family of antibiotics. Binds to CL990; an antimitotic-antibiotic compound. From Klebsiella pneumoniae.
   7469..7590    +  polyA_signal   SV40 poly(A) signal: SV40 polyadenylation signal
   7663..7679    -  protein_bind   lac operator: The lac repressor binds to the lac operator to inhibit transcription in E. coli. This inhibition can be relieved by adding lactose or isopropyl-β-D-thiogalactopyranoside (IPTG). lac repressor encoded by lacI
   7687..7717    -  promoter       lac promoter: promoter for the E. coli lac operon
   7732..7753    -  protein_bind   CAP binding site: CAP binding activates transcription in the presence of cAMP. E. coli catabolite activator protein
   7766..7858    -  CDS            lacI (fragment): lac repressor; lacI; The lac repressor binds to the lac operator to inhibit transcription in E. coli. This inhibition can be relieved by adding lactose or isopropyl-β-D-thiogalactopyranoside (IPTG).
   8041..8629    -  rep_origin     ori: high-copy-number ColE1/pMB1/pBR322/pUC origin of replication
   8800..9660    -  CDS            AmpR: β-lactamase; bla; confers resistance to ampicillin, carbenicillin, and related antibiotics
   9661..9765    -  promoter       AmpR promoter: bla
>Addgene plasmid #74308 | pcDNA3.0-Magneto2.0-p2A-mCherry | addgene full sequence | sequence record 257435 | Addgene NGS Result
GACGGATCGGGAGATCTCCCGATCCCCTATGGTGCACTCTCAGTACAATCTGCTCTGATGCCGCATAGTT
AAGCCAGTATCTGCTCCCTGCTTGTGTGTTGGAGGTCGCTGAGTAGTGCGCGAGCAAAATTTAAGCTACA
ACAAGGCAAGGCTTGACCGACAATTGCATGAAGAATCTGCTTAGGGTTAGGCGTTTTGCGCTGCTTCGCG
ATGTACGGGCCAGATATACGCGTTGACATTGATTATTGACTAGTTATTAATAGTAATCAATTACGGGGTC
ATTAGTTCATAGCCCATATATGGAGTTCCGCGTTACATAACTTACGGTAAATGGCCCGCCTGGCTGACCG
CCCAACGACCCCCGCCCATTGACGTCAATAATGACGTATGTTCCCATAGTAACGCCAATAGGGACTTTCC
ATTGACGTCAATGGGTGGAGTATTTACGGTAAACTGCCCACTTGGCAGTACATCAAGTGTATCATATGCC
AAGTACGCCCCCTATTGACGTCAATGACGGTAAATGGCCCGCCTGGCATTATGCCCAGTACATGACCTTA
TGGGACTTTCCTACTTGGCAGTACATCTACGTATTAGTCATCGCTATTACCATGGTGATGCGGTTTTGGC
AGTACATCAATGGGCGTGGATAGCGGTTTGACTCACGGGGATTTCCAAGTCTCCACCCCATTGACGTCAA
TGGGAGTTTGTTTTGGCACCAAAATCAACGGGACTTTCCAAAATGTCGTAACAACTCCGCCCCATTGACG
CAAATGGGCGGTAGGCGTGTACGGTGGGAGGTCTATATAAGCAGAGCTCTCTGGCTAACTAGAGAACCCA
CTGCTTACTGGCTTATCGAAATTAATACGACTCACTATAGGGAGACCCAAGCTTGGTACCGGGTCTAGAG
GTACCGCCACCATGGCAGATCCTGGTGATGGCCCCCGTGCAGCGCCTGGGGATGTGGCTGAGCCCCCTGG
AGACGAGAGTGGCACTTCTGGTGGGGAGGCCTTCCCCCTCTCTTCCCTGGCCAACCTGTTTGAGGGAGAG
GAAGGCTCCTCTTCTCTTTCACCAGTGGATGCTAGCCGCCCTGCTGGCCCCGGGGATGGACGTCCAAACC
TGCGTATGAAGTTCCAGGGCGCTTTCCGCAAGGGGGTTCCCAACCCCATTGACCTGCTGGAGTCCACCCT
GTATGAGTCCTCAGTAGTGCCTGGGCCCAAGAAAGCGCCCATGGATTCGTTGTTCGACTATGGCACTTAC
CGGCACCACCCCAGTGACAACAAGAGATGGAGGAGGAAGGTCGTAGAGAAGCAGCCACAGAGCCCCAAAG
CTCCCGCCCCCCAGCCACCCCCCATCCTCAAAGTCTTCAACCGGCCCATCCTCTTTGACATCGTGTCCCG
GGGCTCCACTGCCGACCTGGACGGACTGCTCTCCTACTTGCTGACCCACAAGAAGCGCCTGACTGATGAG
GAGTTCCGGGAACCATCCACAGGGAAGACCTGCCTGCCCAAGGCACTTCTGAACTTAAGCAATGGCCGAA
ACGACACCATCCCAGTGTTGCTGGACATTGCGGAACGCACGGGCAACATGCGGGAGTTCATCAACTCGCC
CTTCAGAGACATCTACTACCGAGGGCAGACGGCACTGCACATCGCCATTGAACGGCGCTGCAAGCATTAC
GTGGAGCTCCTGGTGGCCCAGGGAGCCGATGTGCACGCGCAGGCCCGAGGGCGGTTCTTCCAGCCCAAGG
ATGAGGGTGGCTACTTCTACTTTGGGGAGCTGCCCTTGTCCTTGGCAGCCTGCACCAACCAGCCGCACAT
CGTCAACTACCTGACAGAGAACCCTCACAAGAAAGCCGATATGAGGCGACAGGACTCCAGAGGCAACACG
GTGCTCCACGCGCTGGTGGCCATCGCTGACAACACCCGAGAGAACACCAAGTTTGTCACCAAGATGTATG
ACCTGTTGCTTCTCAAGTGCTCCCGCCTCTTCCCAGACAGCAACCTGGAGACTGTGCTTAACAATGACGG
TCTTTCGCCCCTCATGATGGCTGCCAAGACTGGCAAGATCGGGGTCTTTCAGCACATCATCCGACGGGAG
GTGACAGATGAGGACACACGGCACCTGTCTCGCAAGTTCAAGGACTGGGCCTACGGGCCTGTGTATTCTT
CTCTCTACGACCTCTCCTCCCTGGATACGTGCGGGGAGGAAGTGTCCGTGCTGGAGATCCTGGTTTACAA
CAGCAAGATCGAGAACCGCCATGAGATGCTGGCTGTGGAGCCCATTAACGAACTGCTGAGGGACAAGTGG
CGTAAGTTCGGGGCCGTGTCCTTCTACATCAACGTTGTCTCCTATCTGTGTGCCATGGTCATCTTCACCC
TCACAGCCTACTATCAGCCACTGGAGGGCACGCCACCCTACCCTTACCGTACCACGGTGGACTACCTGAG
GCTGGCTGGTGAGGTCATCACGCTCCTCACAGGAGTCCTGTTCTTCTTTACCAGTATCAAAGACTTGTTC
ATGAAGAAATGCCCTGGAGTGAATTCTCTCTTCGTCGATGGCTCCTTCCAGTTGCTCTACTTCATCTACT
CAGTGCTGGTGGTTGTGTCTGCGGCGCTCTACCTGGCAGGGATCGAGGCCTATCTGGCTGTGATGGTCTT
TGCCCTGGTCCTGGGCTGGATGAATGCCCTTTACTTCACCCGTGGGCTGAAGCTGACAGGGACCTACAGC
ATCATGATTCAGAAGATCCTCTTCAAAGATCTCTTCCGCTTTCTGCTGGTCTACCTGCTTTTTATGATTG
GCTATGCCTCAGCTCTGGTCACCCTCCTGAATCCGTGCACCAACATGAAGGTCTGTAACGAGGACCAGAG
CAACTGCACGGTGCCCTCATACCCCGCGTGCCGGGACAGCGAGACCTTCAGCGCCTTCCTACTGGACCTC
TTCAAGCTCACCATCGGCATGGGCGACCTGGAGATGCTGAGCAGCGCTAAGTACCCCGTGGTCTTCATTC
TCCTGCTGGTTACCTACATCATCCTCACCTTCGTGCTCCTGCTGAACATGCTCATCGCCCTCATGGGTGA
GACCGTGGGCCAGGTGTCCAAGGAGAGCAAGCACATCTGGAAGCTGCAGTGGGCCACCACCATCCTGGAC
ATCGAGCGCTCCTTCCCTGTGTTCCTGAGGAAGGCCTTCCGCTCCGGAGCACGGGGCGGGGGCGGTTCTG
ATTATAAGGACGACGACGACAAAGGAGGAGGCGGCTCCTCTCGGGTTATGGGCTCCCAGATTCGTCAGAA
TTATTCCACCGACGTGGAGGCAGCCGTCAACAGCCTGGTCAATTTGTACCTGCAGGCCTCCTACACCTAC
CTCTCTCTGGGCTTCTATTTCGACCGCGATGATGTGGCTCTGGAAGGCGTGAGCCACTTCTTCCGCGAAT
TGGCCGAGGAGAAGCGCGAGGGCTACGAGCGTCTCCTGAAGATGCAAAACCAGCGTGGCGGCCGCGCTCT
CTTCCAGGACATCAAGAAGCCAGCTGAAGATGAGTGGGGTAAAACCCCAGACGCCATGAAAGCTGCCATG
GCCCTGGAGAAAAAGCTGAACCAGGCCCTTTTGGATCTTCATGCCCTGGGTTCTGCCCGCACGGACCCCC
ATCTCTGTGACTTCCTGGAGACTCACTTCCTAGATGAGGAAGTGAAGCTTATCAAGAAGATGGGTGACCA
CCTGACCAACCTCCACAGGCTGGGTGGCCCGGAGGCTGGGCTGGGCGAGTATCTCTTCGAAAGGCTCACT
CTCAAGCACGACGCCCGCGGCGGCGGCGGCTCCGATTATAAAGATGATGATGATAAAGGCGGCGGCGGCT
CCTCCCGCGTC
[549 nt withheld, positions 3862-4410]
GCACGCGGGGGTGGCGGGAGCGACTATAAAGACGACGATGACAAAGGGGGTGGAGGCTCCTCCCGAGTGG
CTAGCAAGAGCAGAATCACCAGCGAGGGCGAGTACATCCCCCTGGACCAGATCGACATCAACGTGGGATC
AGGCAGCGGCGCCACGAACTTCTCTCTGTTAAAGCAAGCAGGAGACGTGGAAGAAAACCCCGGTCCCGGA
TCCGTGAGCAAGGGCGAGGAGGATAACATGGCCATCATCAAGGAGTTCATGCGCTTCAAGGTGCACATGG
AGGGCTCCGTGAACGGCCACGAGTTCGAGATCGAGGGCGAGGGCGAGGGCCGCCCCTACGAGGGCACCCA
GACCGCCAAGCTGAAGGTGACCAAGGGTGGCCCCCTGCCCTTCGCCTGGGACATCCTGTCCCCTCAGTTC
ATGTACGGCTCCAAGGCCTACGTGAAGCACCCCGCCGACATCCCCGACTACTTGAAGCTGTCCTTCCCCG
AGGGCTTCAAGTGGGAGCGCGTGATGAACTTCGAGGACGGCGGCGTGGTGACCGTGACCCAGGACTCCTC
CCTGCAGGACGGCGAGTTCATCTACAAGGTGAAGCTGCGCGGCACCAACTTCCCCTCCGACGGCCCCGTA
ATGCAGAAGAAGACCATGGGCTGGGAGGCCTCCTCCGAGCGGATGTACCCCGAGGACGGCGCCCTGAAGG
GCGAGATCAAGCAGAGGCTGAAGCTGAAGGACGGCGGCCACTACGACGCTGAGGTCAAGACCACCTACAA
GGCCAAGAAGCCCGTGCAGCTGCCCGGCGCCTACAACGTCAACATCAAGTTGGACATCACCTCCCACAAC
GAGGACTACACCATCGTGGAACAGTACGAACGCGCCGAGGGCCGCCACTCCACCGGCGGCATGGACGAGC
TGTACAAGTAAGGCGCGCCGGGCCCTATTCTATAGTGTCACCTAAATGCTAGAGCTCGCTGATCAGCCTC
GACTGTGCCTTCTAGTTGCCAGCCATCTGTTGTTTGCCCCTCCCCCGTGCCTTCCTTGACCCTGGAAGGT
GCCACTCCCACTGTCCTTTCCTAATAAAATGAGGAAATTGCATCGCATTGTCTGAGTAGGTGTCATTCTA
TTCTGGGGGGTGGGGTGGGGCAGGACAGCAAGGGGGAGGATTGGGAAGACAATAGCAGGCATGCTGGGGA
TGCGGTGGGCTCTATGGCTTCTGAGGCGGAAAGAACCAGCTGGGGCTCTAGGGGGTATCCCC
[124 nt withheld, positions 5663-5786]
C
[91 nt withheld, positions 5788-5878]
A
[49 nt withheld, positions 5880-5928]
CCTTTGACGTTGGAGTCCACGTTCTTT
[37 nt withheld, positions 5956-5992]
ACCCTATCTCGGTCTATTCTTTTGATTTATAAGGGATTTTGCCGATTTCGGCCTATTGGTTAAAAAATGA
GCTGATTTAACAAAAATTTAACGCGAATTAATTCTGTGGAATGTGTGTCAGTTAGGGTGTGGAAAGTCCC
CAGGCTCCCCAGCAGGCAGAAGTATGCAAAGCATGCATCTCAATTAGTCAGCAACCAGGTGTGGAAAGTC
CCCAGGCTCCCCAGCAGGCAGAAGTATGCAAAGCATGCATCTCAATTAGTCAGCAACCATAGTCCCGCCC
CTAACTCCGCCCATCCCGCCCCTAACTCCGCCCAGTTCCGCCCATTCTCCGCCCCATGGCTGACTAATTT
TTTTTATTTATGCAGAGGCCGAGGCCGCCTCTGCCTCTGAGCTATTCCAGAAGTAGTGAGGAGGCTTTTT
TGGAGGCCTAGGCTTTTGCAAAAAGCTCCCGGGAGCTTGTATATCCATTTTCGGATCTGATCAAGAGACA
GGATGAGGATCGTTTCGCATGATTGAACAAGATGGATTGCACGCAGGTTCTCCGGCCGCTTGGGTGGAGA
GGCTATTCGGCTATGACTGGGCACAACAGACAATCGGCTGCTCTGATGCCGCCGTGTTCCGGCTGTCAGC
GCAGGGGCGCCCGGTTCTTTTTGTCAAGACCGACCTGTCCGGTGCCCTGAATGAACTGCAGGACGAGGCA
GCGCGGCTATCGTGGCTGGCCACGACGGGCGTTCCTTGCGCAGCTGTGCTCGACGTTGTCACTGAAGCGG
GAAGGGACTGGCTGCTATTGGGCGAAGTGCCGGGGCAGGATCTCCTGTCATCTCACCTTGCTCCTGCCGA
GAAAGTATCCATCATGGCTGATGCAATGCGGCGGCTGCATACGCTTGATCCGGCTACCTGCCCATTCGAC
CACCAAGCGAAACATCGCATCGAGCGAGCACGTACTCGGATGGAAGCCGGTCTTGTCGATCAGGATGATC
TGGACGAAGAGCATCAGGGGCTCGCGCCAGCCGAACTGTTCGCCAGGCTCAAGGCGCGCATGCCCGACGG
CGAGGATCTCGTCGTGACCCATGGCGATGCCTGCTTGCCGAATATCATGGTGGAAAATGGCCGCTTTTCT
GGATTCATCGACTGTGGCCGGCTGGGTGTGGCGGACCGCTATCAGGACATAGCGTTGGCTACCCGTGATA
TTGCTGAAGAGCTTGGCGGCGAATGGGCTGACCGCTTCCTCGTGCTTTACGGTATCGCCGCTCCCGATTC
GCAGCGCATCGCCTTCTATCGCCTTCTTGACGAGTTCTTCTGAGCGGGACTCTGGGGTTCGAAATGACCG
ACCAAGCGACGCCCAACCTGCCATCACGAGATTTCGATTCCACCGCCGCCTTCTATGAAAGGTTGGGCTT
CGGAATCGTTTTCCGGGACGCCGGCTGGATGATCCTCCAGCGCGGGGATCTCATGCTGGAGTTCTTCGCC
CACCCCAACTTGTTTATTGCAGCTTATAATGGTTACAAATAAAGCAATAGCATCACAAATTTCACAAATA
AAGCATTTTTTTCACTGCATTCTAGTTGTGGTTTGTCCAAACTCATCAATGTATCTTATCATGTCTGTAT
ACCGTCGACCTCTAGCTAGAGCTTGGCGTAATCATGGTCATAGCTGTTTCCTGTGTGAAATTGTTATCCG
CTCACAATTCCACACAACATACGAGCCGGAAGCATAAAGTGTAAAGCCTGGGGTGCCTAATGAGTGAGCT
AACTCACATTAATTGCGTTGCGCTCACTGCCCGCTTTCCAGTCGGGAAACCTGTCGTGCCAGCTGCATTA
ATGAATCGGCCAACGCGCGGGGAGAGGCGGTTTGCGTATTGGGCGCTCTTCCGCTTCCTCGCTCACTGAC
TCGCTGCGCTCGGTCGTTCGGCTGCGGCGAGCGGTATCAGCTCACTCAAAGGCGGTAATACGGTTATCCA
CAGAATCAGGGGATAACGCAGGAAAGAACATGTGAGCAAAAGGCCAGCAAAAGGCCAGGAACCGTAAAAA
GGCCGCGTTGCTGGCGTTTTTCCATAGGCTCCGCCCCCCTGACGAGCATCACAAAAATCGACGCTCAAGT
CAGAGGTGGCGAAACCCGACAGGACTATAAAGATACCAGGCGTTTCCCCCTGGAAGCTCCCTCGTGCGCT
CTCCTGTTCCGACCCTGCCGCTTACCGGATACCTGTCCGCCTTTCTCCCTTCGGGAAGCGTGGCGCTTTC
TCATAGCTCACGCTGTAGGTATCTCAGTTCGGTGTAGGTCGTTCGCTCCAAGCTGGGCTGTGTGCACGAA
CCCCCCGTTCAGCCCGACCGCTGCGCCTTATCCGGTAACTATCGTCTTGAGTCCAACCCGGTAAGACACG
ACTTATCGCCACTGGCAGCAGCCACTGGTAACAGGATTAGCAGAGCGAGGTATGTAGGCGGTGCTACAGA
GTTCTTGAAGTGGTGGCCTAACTACGGCTACACTAGAAGAACAGTATTTGGTATCTGCGCTCTGCTGAAG
CCAGTTACCTTCGGAAAAAGAGTTGGTAGCTCTTGATCCGGCAAACAAACCACCGCTGGTAGCGGTGGTT
TTTTTGTTTGCAAGCAGCAGATTACGCGCAGAAAAAAAGGATCTCAAGAAGATCCTTTGATCTTTTCTAC
GGGGTCTGACGCTCAGTGGAACGAAAACTCACGTTAAGGGATTTTGGTCATGAGATTATCAAAAAGGATC
TTCACCTAGATCCTTTTAAATTAAAAATGAAGTTTTAAATCAATCTAAAGTATATATGAGTAAACTTGGT
CTGACAGTTACCAATGCTTAATCAGTGAGGCACCTATCTCAGCGATCTGTCTATTTCGTTCATCCATAGT
TGCCTGACTCCCCGTCGTGTAGATAACTACGATACGGGAGGGCTTACCATCTGGCCCCAGTGCTGCAATG
ATACCGCGAGACCCACGCTCACCGGCTCCAGATTTATCAGCAATAAACCAGCCAGCCGGAAGGGCCGAGC
GCAGAAGTGGTCCTGCAACTTTATCCGCCTCCATCCAGTCTATTAATTGTTGCCGGGAAGCTAGAGTAAG
TAGTTCGCCAGTTAATAGTTTGCGCAACGTTGTTGCCATTGCTACAGGCATCGTGGTGTCACGCTCGTCG
TTTGGTATGGCTTCATTCAGCTCCGGTTCCCAACGATCAAGGCGAGTTACATGATCCCCCATGTTGTGCA
AAAAAGCGGTTAGCTCCTTCGGTCCTCCGATCGTTGTCAGAAGTAAGTTGGCCGCAGTGTTATCACTCAT
GGTTATGGCAGCACTGCATAATTCTCTTACTGTCATGCCATCCGTAAGATGCTTTTCTGTGACTGGTGAG
TACTCAACCAAGTCATTCTGAGAATAGTGTATGCGGCGACCGAGTTGCTCTTGCCCGGCGTCAATACGGG
ATAATACCGCGCCACATAGCAGAACTTTAAAAGTGCTCATCATTGGAAAACGTTCTTCGGGGCGAAAACT
CTCAAGGATCTTACCGCTGTTGAGATCCAGTTCGATGTAACCCACTCGTGCACCCAACTGATCTTCAGCA
TCTTTTACTTTCACCAGCGTTTCTGGGTGAGCAAAAACAGGAAGGCAAAATGCCGCAAAAAAGGGAATAA
GGGCGACACGGAAATGTTGAATACTCATACTCTTCCTTTTTCAATATTATTGAAGCATTTATCAGGGTTA
TTGTCTCATGAGCGGATACATATTTGAATGTATTTAGAAAAATAAACAAATAGGGGTTCCGCGCACATTT
CCCCGAAAAGTGCCACCTGACGTC
