>Addgene plasmid #74308 | pcDNA3.0-Magneto2.0-p2A-mCherry | addgene partial sequence | sequence record 141219 | CMV-F 5'-CGCAAATGGGCGGTAGGCGTG-3'
GGCTAACTAGAGAACCCACTGCTTACTGGCTTATCGAAATTAATACGACTCACTATAGGGAGACCCAAGC
TTGGTACCGGGTCTAGAGGTACCGCCACCATGGCAGATCCTGGTGATGGCCCCCGTGCAGCGCCTGGGGA
TGTGGCTGAGCCCCCTGGAGACGAGAGTGGCACTTCTGGTGGGGAGGCCTTCCCCCTCTCTTCCCTGGCC
AACCTGTTTGAGGGAGAGGAAGGCTCCTCTTCTCTTTCACCAGTGGATGCTAGCCGCCCTGCTGGCCCCG
GGGATGGACGTCCAAACCTGCGTATGAAGTTCCAGGGCGCTTTCCGCAAGGGGGTTCCCAACCCCATTGA
CCTGCTGGAGTCCACCCTGTATGAGTCCTCAGTAGTGCCTGGGCCCAAGAAAGCGCCCATGGATTCGTTG
TTCGACTATGGCACTTACCGGCACCACCCCAGTGACAACAAGAGATGGAGGAGGAAGGTCGTAGAGAAGC
AGCCACAGAGCCCCAAAGCTCCCGCCCCCCAGCCACCCCCCATCCTCAAAGTCTTCAACCGGCCCATCCT
CTTTGACATCGTGTCCCGGGGCTCCACTGCCGACCTGGACGGACTGCTCTCCTACTTGCTGACCCACAAG
AAGCGCCTGACTGATGAGGAGTTCCGGGAACCATCCACAGGGAAGACCTGCCTGCCCAAGGCACTTCTGA
ACTTAAGCAATGGCCGAAACGACACCATCCCAGTGTTGCTGGACATTGCGGAACGCACGGGCAACATGCG
GGAGTTCATCAACTCGCCCTTCAGAGACATCTACTACCGAGGGCAGACGGCACTGCACATCGCCATTGAA
CGGCGCTGCAAGCATTACGTGGAGCTCCTGGTGGCCCAGGGAGCCGATGTGCACGCGCAGG
