>Addgene plasmid #74308 | pcDNA3.0-Magneto2.0-p2A-mCherry | addgene partial sequence | sequence record 141220 | rTRPV4-F 5'-ccaaggagagcaagcacatc-3'
ATCGAGCGCTCCTTCCCTGTGTTCCTGAGGAAGGCCTTCCGCTCCGGAGCACGGGGCGGGGGCGGTTCTG
ATTATAAGGACGACGACGACAAAGGAGGAGGCGGCTCCTCTCGGGTTATGGGCTCCCAGATTCGTCAGAA
TTATTCCACCGACGTGGAGGCAGCCGTCAACAGCCTGGTCAATTTGTACCTGCAGGCCTCCTACACCTAC
CTCTCTCTGGGCTTCTATTTCGACCGCGATGATGTGGCTCTGGAAGGCGTGAGCCACTTCTTCCGCGAAT
TGGCCGAGGAGAAGCGCGAGGGCTACGAGCGTCTCCTGAAGATGCAAAACCAGCGTGGCGGCCGCGCTCT
CTTCCAGGACATCAAGAAGCCAGCTGAAGATGAGTGGGGTAAAACCCCAGACGCCATGAAAGCTGCCATG
GCCCTGGAGAAAAAGCTGAACCAGGCCCTTTTGGATCTTCATGCCCTGGGTTCTGCCCGCACGGACCCCC
ATCTCTGTGACTTCCTGGAGACTCACTTCCTAGATGAGGAAGTGAAGCTTATCAAGAAGATGGGTGACCA
CCTGACCAACCTCCACAGGCTGGGTGGCCCGGAGGCTGGGCTGGGCGAGTATCTCTTCGAAAGGCTCACT
CTCAAGCACGACGCCCGCGGCGGCGGCGGCTCCGATTATAAAGATGATGATGATAAAGGCGGCGGCGGCT
CCTCCCGCGTC
[203 nt withheld, positions 712-914]
