>Addgene plasmid #74308 | pcDNA3.0-Magneto2.0-p2A-mCherry | addgene partial sequence | sequence record 141221 | mCherry-R 5'-TTGGTCACCTTCAGCTTGG-3'
CTCGATCTCGAACTCGTGGCCGTTCACGGAGCCCTCCATGTGCACCTTGAAGCGCATGAACTCCTTGATG
ATGGCCATGTTATCCTCCTCGCCCTTGCTCACGGATCCGGGACCGGGGTTTTCTTCCACGTCTCCTGCTT
GCTTTAACAGAGAGAAGTTCGTGGCGCCGCTGCCTGATCCCACGTTGATGTCGATCTGGTCCAGGGGGAT
GTACTCGCCCTCGCTGGTGATTCTGCTCTTGCTAGCCACTCGGGAGGAGCCTCCACCCCCTTTGTCATCG
TCGTCTTTATAGTCGCTCCCGCCACCCCCGCGTGC
[525 nt withheld, positions 316-840]
